Addgene plasmid #103098: pUC19-E0XXB7
Purpose: Cas9 coding gene template with optimized sequence for human codon usage
Depositing lab: Duhee Bang. Depositing organization: Yonsei University. Publication: High-throughput construction of multiple cas9 gene variants via assembly of high-depth tiled and sequence-verified oligonucleotides. Cho N, Seo HN, Ryu T, Kwon E, Huh S, Noh J, Yeom H, Hwang B, Ha H, Lee JH, Kwon S, Bang D. Nucleic Acids Res. 2018 May 18;46(9):e55. doi: 10.1093/nar/gky112. PubMed 29529247.
Backbone
  Vector backbone: pUC19
  Backbone manufacturer: NEB(New England Biolabs)
  Vector type: CRISPR ; Cloning vector
Growth in bacteria
  Bacterial resistance: Ampicillin, 100 μg/mL
  Growth temperature: 37°C
  Growth strain: DH5alpha
  Copy number: High Copy
Gene/Insert
  Gene/Insert name: E0XXB7(Cas9 coding gene from uncultured delta proteobacterium HF0070_07E19)
  Insert size (bp): 3033
  Mutation: human codon-optimized
  Cloning method: Gibson Cloning
  Sequencing primers: 5′ gctgcaaggcgattaagttg; 3′ cggctcgtatgttgtgtgg
Terms and licenses: Academic/Nonprofit Terms; Industry Terms: Not Available to Industry
How to cite: pUC19-E0XXB7 was a gift from Duhee Bang (Addgene plasmid # 103098 ; http://n2t.net/addgene:103098 ; RRID:Addgene_103098)
