[The description below was written by a language model from this plasmid's Addgene catalogue record and pLannotate feature annotations shown in this document.]
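Description:
pUC19-E0XXB7 is a bacterial cloning plasmid built on the pUC19 backbone that stores a synthetic, human codon-optimized Cas9 coding sequence. The insert, designated E0XXB7, is recorded as a 3,033 bp Cas9 gene derived from an uncultured delta proteobacterium (HF0070_07E19) and was placed into the vector by Gibson assembly. The full sequenced plasmid is 5,784 nt. It is propagated in E. coli at high copy number through the pUC-type ColE1/pMB1 origin and is selected with ampicillin through the β-lactamase gene (AmpR) and its native promoter.

The automated feature table annotates only backbone elements. The Cas9 open reading frame itself is not called, but a large unannotated stretch lies between the lacZα fragment and the lac operator, lac promoter and CAP binding site. This position is consistent with the insert occupying the pUC19 cloning region and interrupting lacZα. The short matches to bom, lacI, RSF ori and rop are small fragments of the kind normally seen in pUC backbone sequence and are not functional modules. No mammalian promoter, polyadenylation signal, nuclear localization signal, epitope tag or guide RNA cassette is recorded. The plasmid is therefore not an expression vector for human cells, despite the codon optimization. The orientation of the insert relative to the lac promoter is also not stated.

In line with its stated purpose, the construct serves as a sequence-verified Cas9 gene template. The coding sequence can be amplified or subcloned from it into expression vectors to test this Cas9 orthologue. It comes from work on high-throughput assembly of multiple cas9 gene variants from synthesized oligonucleotides.
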