Features (pLannotate 1.2.2; 11 found; start..end, strand, type, name):
     75..174     +  misc_feature   bom (fragment): basis of mobility region from pBR322
    180..334     -  CDS            lacZα (fragment): LacZα fragment of β-galactosidase; lacZ fragment
   3475..3491    -  protein_bind   lac operator: The lac repressor binds to the lac operator to inhibit transcription in E. coli. This inhibition can be relieved by adding lactose or isopropyl-β-D-thiogalactopyranoside (IPTG). lac repressor encoded by lacI
   3499..3529    -  promoter       lac promoter: promoter for the E. coli lac operon
   3544..3565    -  protein_bind   CAP binding site: CAP binding activates transcription in the presence of cAMP. E. coli catabolite activator protein
   3578..3670    -  CDS            lacI (fragment): lac repressor; lacI; The lac repressor binds to the lac operator to inhibit transcription in E. coli. This inhibition can be relieved by adding lactose or isopropyl-β-D-thiogalactopyranoside (IPTG).
   3672..3720    -  rep_origin     RSF ori (fragment): Plasmids containing the RSF 1030 origin of replication can be propagated in E. coli cells that contain additional plasmids with compatible origins.
   3903..4491    -  rep_origin     ori: high-copy-number ColE1/pMB1/pBR322/pUC origin of replication
   4662..5522    -  CDS            AmpR: β-lactamase; bla; confers resistance to ampicillin, carbenicillin, and related antibiotics
   5523..5627    -  promoter       AmpR promoter: bla
   5722..5757    +  CDS            rop (fragment): Rop protein, which maintains plasmids at low copy number; rop
>Addgene plasmid #103098 | pUC19-E0XXB7 | addgene full sequence | sequence record 201808 | Addgene NGS Result
GCTTGTCTGTAAGCGGATGCCGGGAGCAGACAAGCCCGTCAGGGCGCGTCAGCGGGTGTTGGCGGGTGTC
GGGGCTGGCTTAACTATGCGGCATCAGAGCAGATTGTACTGAGAGTGCACCATATGCGGTGTGAAATACC
GCACAGATGCGTAAGGAGAAAATACCGCATCAGGCGCCATTCGCCATTCAGGCTGCGCAACTGTTGGGAA
GGGCGATCGGTGCGGGCCTCTTCGCTATTACGCCAGCTGGCGAAAGGGGGATGTGCTGCAAGGCGATTAA
GTTGGGTAACGCCAGGGTTTTCCCAGTCACGACGTTGTAAAACGACGGCCAGTGTGCTGTCTCATCATTT
TGGCAAAGAATTCGCGGCCGCCACCATGAGCTCAAAGGCTATTGACTCCCTGGAGCAGCTCGACCTGTTC
AAACCCCAAGAATATACTCTTGGGCTGGATCTGGGCATCAAGTCAATTGGCTGGGCCATACTTTCAGGCG
AGAGGATTGCCAACGCAGGAGTTTACCTGTTCGAGACTGCCGAAGAGCTGAATTCTACAGGGAATAAGCT
GATCTCTAAAGCTGCAGAACGCGGAAGGAAAAGACGGATCCGCCGCATGCTGGACAGAAAGGCGCGAAGA
GGCCGCCATATCAGATATCTGCTGGAACGCGAAGGCCTGCCGACAGACGAACTGGAGGAAGTTGTCGTGC
ATCAATCCAACAGAACTCTCTGGGACGTCAGAGCCGAGGCGGTGGAGCGCAAGCTGACCAAGCAGGAGCT
CGCCGCCGTTCTCTTCCACCTCGTGAGACACCGGGGCTACTTCCCCAACACGAAAAAGCTGCCACCCGAT
GACGAGAGCGATTCCGCTGATGAGGAGCAGGGCAAGATAAACCGGGCGACAAGCAGACTTAGGGAAGAGC
TCAAGGCCTCAGATTGTAAAACAATCGGTCAATTTTTGGCCCAGAATCGCGATAGGCAGAGGAACAGAGA
GGGAGACTACTCTAACCTGATGGCTCGCAAACTGGTGTTCGAAGAAGCGCTCCAGATACTGGCATTTCAA
CGCAAACAGGGGCACGAGCTCTCAAAGGACTTCGAGAAAACCTACCTCGATGTACTTATGGGTCAGAGAA
GCGGCCGATCTCCCAAACTCGGCAACTGCAGTCTGATACCTTCTGAACTGAGAGCCCCTTCATCCGCCCC
CAGCACAGAATGGTTCAAGTTTCTGCAAAACCTGGGCAATTTGCAGATTTCCAATGCCTACAGAGAGGAA
TGGTCCATTGACGCTCCTAGAAGAGCACAGATCATTGACGCATGTTCACAGAGGTCTACCAGCAGTTACT
GGCAGATTCGGAGGGACTTCCAGATCCCGGACGAATACCGGTTTAACTTGGTGAACTATGAGAGGCGCGA
CCCCGATGTGGATCTGCAGGAGTACCTTCAGCAGCAGGAGAGAAAAACCCTCGCCAATTTCCGCAACTGG
AAACAACTCGAGAAGATTATCGGCACTGGCCACCCTATCCAGACTCTTGACGAAGCAGCAAGACTTATTA
CCCTGATAAAGGATGATGAAAAGCTGAGCGACCAACTGGCTGACCTGCTGCCCGAGGCTAGCGACAAAGC
AATTACTCAGCTGTGTGAACTGGACTTCACAACCGCAGCAAAAATCTCCCTCGAAGCAATGTACAGAATC
CTGCCTCATATGAACCAGGGAATGGGATTCTTTGATGCATGTCAGCAGGAGTCTCTTCCGGAGATTGGGG
TTCCACCAGCTGGCGACAGGGTGCCCCCCTTCGACGAAATGTACAACCCCGTGGTAAATCGAGTGCTTAG
CCAAAGCAGAAAGCTCATAAACGCCGTGATTGACGAGTATGGAATGCCCGCCAAGATTAGAGTGGAGCTG
GCTAGAGATCTGGGGAAGGGCCGCGAACTTCGGGAACGAATAAAACTGGACCAGTTGGACAAGTCTAAGC
AGAATGATCAGAGAGCCGAGGACTTTCGGGCCGAATTCCAGCAGGCCCCCAGAGGGGACCAGTCACTGCG
GTACCGGCTGTGGAAGGAACAGAATTGCACCTGTCCTTACTCTGGGCGGATGATCCCTGTGAATTCAGTG
CTGAGCGAAGATACCCAGATCGATCATATACTGCCTATCTCCCAGAGTTTCGATAATAGCTTGTCCAACA
AGGTATTGTGCTTTACAGAGGAAAACGCCCAGAAGTCAAACAGGACACCATTTGAGTACCTGGACGCCGC
GGACTTCCAGCGACTTGAAGCCATCTCCGGTAACTGGCCAGAAGCGAAACGGAATAAGTTGCTCCACAAG
TCCTTTGGTAAGGTGGCTGAGGAGTGGAAATCTAGAGCTCTCAACGACACTCGATATCTCACATCAGCCC
TGGCAGATCATCTGCGGCACCACCTGCCGGACTCAAAAATCCAGACCGTGAACGGACGGATTACAGGGTA
CCTGCGGAAACAATGGGGCCTGGAGAAAGACCGAGACAAGCACACTCACCACGCCGTGGACGCCATCGTC
GTCGCCTGCACCACACCCGCCATCGTTCAGCAGGTGACCCTGTACCACCAGGACATCAGGAGATATAAAA
AACTGGGCGAAAAGAGGCCTACACCATGGCCTGAAACATTTCGACAGGACGTTCTTGACGTTGAAGAAGA
GATTTTCATAACTCGGCAGCCCAAGAAAGTGTCTGGAGGGATCCAGACCAAAGACACTCTCAGGAAACAC
AGGTCCAAACCAGACAGGCAGCGCGTCGCACTCACGAAAGTGAAGCTGGCGGACCTGGAGCGGCTCGTCG
AGAAGGATGCTTCTAATAGAAACTTGTACGAGCACCTGAAACAGTGCTTGGAGGAATCAGGGGACCAGCC
CACCAAAGCGTTCAAGGCACCCTTCTATATGCCCTCTGGCCCGGAGGCGAAACAGAGGCCAATCCTGTCA
AAAGTGACGCTCCTGCGCGAGAAACCTGAGCCTCCTAAACAACTGACCGAGTTGAGCGGGGGGCGAAGGT
ACGATTCCATGGCACAAGGCCGACTCGATATTTATCGGTATAAGCCCGGAGGCAAAAGGAAGGACGAGTA
CCGGGTCGTGCTTCAGAGAATGATCGATCTTATGAGGGGGGAAGAGAATGTACACGTGTTTCAGAAAGGC
GTGCCCTACGACCAAGGCCCAGAGATAGAACAGAATTATACATTCTTGTTCAGCCTGTATTTCGACGACC
TTGTGGAGTTCCAGAGAAGCGCTGACAGCGAGGTCATTAGAGGGTATTACCGGACCTTTAACATCGCGAA
CGGACAGCTGAAGATCTCTACCTACCTGGAGGGTCGCCAAGACTTTGACTTTTTTGGGGCCAACCGGCTG
GCACATTTTGCCAAAGTCCAGGTGAACCTCCTCGGGAAGGTGATTAAAAGCAGGGCTGACCCCAAGAAGA
AGAGGAAGGTGAGGTCCATGGTCATAGCTGTTTCCTGTGTGAAATTGTTATCCGCTCACAATTCCACACA
ACATACGAGCCGGAAGCATAAAGTGTAAAGCCTGGGGTGCCTAATGAGTGAGCTAACTCACATTAATTGC
GTTGCGCTCACTGCCCGCTTTCCAGTCGGGAAACCTGTCGTGCCAGCTGCATTAATGAATCGGCCAACGC
GCGGGGAGAGGCGGTTTGCGTATTGGGCGCTCTTCCGCTTCCTCGCTCACTGACTCGCTGCGCTCGGTCG
TTCGGCTGCGTCTTCCGCTTCCTCGCTCACTGACTCGCTGCGCTCGGTCGTTCGGCTGCGGCGAGCGGTA
TCAGCTCACTCAAAGGCGGTAATACGGTTATCCACAGAATCAGGGGATAACGCAGGAAAGAACATGTGAG
CAAAAGGCCAGCAAAAGGCCAGGAACCGTAAAAAGGCCGCGTTGCTGGCGTTTTTCCATAGGCTCCGCCC
CCCTGACGAGCATCACAAAAATCGACGCTCAAGTCAGAGGTGGCGAAACCCGACAGGACTATAAAGATAC
CAGGCGTTTCCCCCTGGAAGCTCCCTCGTGCGCTCTCCTGTTCCGACCCTGCCGCTTACCGGATACCTGT
CCGCCTTTCTCCCTTCGGGAAGCGTGGCGCTTTCTCATAGCTCACGCTGTAGGTATCTCAGTTCGGTGTA
GGTCGTTCGCTCCAAGCTGGGCTGTGTGCACGAACCCCCCGTTCAGCCCGACCGCTGCGCCTTATCCGGT
AACTATCGTCTTGAGTCCAACCCGGTAAGACACGACTTATCGCCACTGGCAGCAGCCACTGGTAACAGGA
TTAGCAGAGCGAGGTATGTAGGCGGTGCTACAGAGTTCTTGAAGTGGTGGCCTAACTACGGCTACACTAG
AAGAACAGTATTTGGTATCTGCGCTCTGCTGAAGCCAGTTACCTTCGGAAAAAGAGTTGGTAGCTCTTGA
TCCGGCAAACAAACCACCGCTGGTAGCGGTGGTTTTTTTGTTTGCAAGCAGCAGATTACGCGCAGAAAAA
AAGGATCTCAAGAAGATCCTTTGATCTTTTCTACGGGGTCTGACGCTCAGTGGAACGAAAACTCACGTTA
AGGGATTTTGGTCATGAGATTATCAAAAAGGATCTTCACCTAGATCCTTTTAAATTAAAAATGAAGTTTT
AAATCAATCTAAAGTATATATGAGTAAACTTGGTCTGACAGTTACCAATGCTTAATCAGTGAGGCACCTA
TCTCAGCGATCTGTCTATTTCGTTCATCCATAGTTGCCTGACTCCCCGTCGTGTAGATAACTACGATACG
GGAGGGCTTACCATCTGGCCCCAGTGCTGCAATGATACCGCGAGACCCACGCTCACCGGCTCCAGATTTA
TCAGCAATAAACCAGCCAGCCGGAAGGGCCGAGCGCAGAAGTGGTCCTGCAACTTTATCCGCCTCCATCC
AGTCTATTAATTGTTGCCGGGAAGCTAGAGTAAGTAGTTCGCCAGTTAATAGTTTGCGCAACGTTGTTGC
CATTGCTACAGGCATCGTGGTGTCACGCTCGTCGTTTGGTATGGCTTCATTCAGCTCCGGTTCCCAACGA
TCAAGGCGAGTTACATGATCCCCCATGTTGTGCAAAAAAGCGGTTAGCTCCTTCGGTCCTCCGATCGTTG
TCAGAAGTAAGTTGGCCGCAGTGTTATCACTCATGGTTATGGCAGCACTGCATAATTCTCTTACTGTCAT
GCCATCCGTAAGATGCTTTTCTGTGACTGGTGAGTACTCAACCAAGTCATTCTGAGAATAGTGTATGCGG
CGACCGAGTTGCTCTTGCCCGGCGTCAATACGGGATAATACCGCGCCACATAGCAGAACTTTAAAAGTGC
TCATCATTGGAAAACGTTCTTCGGGGCGAAAACTCTCAAGGATCTTACCGCTGTTGAGATCCAGTTCGAT
GTAACCCACTCGTGCACCCAACTGATCTTCAGCATCTTTTACTTTCACCAGCGTTTCTGGGTGAGCAAAA
ACAGGAAGGCAAAATGCCGCAAAAAAGGGAATAAGGGCGACACGGAAATGTTGAATACTCATACTCTTCC
TTTTTCAATATTATTGAAGCATTTATCAGGGTTATTGTCTCATGAGCGGATACATATTTGAATGTATTTA
GAAAAATAAACAAATAGGGGTTCCGCGCACATTTCCCCGAAAAGTGCCACCTGACGTCTAAGAAACCATT
ATTATCATGACATTAACCTATAAAAATAGGCGTATCACGAGGCCCTTTCGTCTCGCGCGTTTCGGTGATG
ACGGTGAAAACCTCTGACACATGCAGCTCCCGGAGACGGTCACA
