>Addgene plasmid #103098 | pUC19-E0XXB7 | depositor partial sequence | sequence record 195233 | E0XXB7
ATGAGCTCAAAGGCTATTGACTCCCTGGAGCAGCTCGACCTGTTCAAACCCCAAGAATATACTCTTGGGC
TGGATCTGGGCATCAAGTCAATTGGCTGGGCCATACTTTCAGGCGAGAGGATTGCCAACGCAGGAGTTTA
CCTGTTCGAGACTGCCGAAGAGCTGAATTCTACAGGGAATAAGCTGATCTCTAAAGCTGCAGAACGCGGA
AGGAAAAGACGGATCCGCCGCATGCTGGACAGAAAGGCGCGAAGAGGCCGCCATATCAGATATCTGCTGG
AACGCGAAGGCCTGCCGACAGACGAACTGGAGGAAGTTGTCGTGCATCAATCCAACAGAACTCTCTGGGA
CGTCAGAGCCGAGGCGGTGGAGCGCAAGCTGACCAAGCAGGAGCTCGCCGCCGTTCTCTTCCACCTCGTG
AGACACCGGGGCTACTTCCCCAACACGAAAAAGCTGCCACCCGATGACGAGAGCGATTCCGCTGATGAGG
AGCAGGGCAAGATAAACCGGGCGACAAGCAGACTTAGGGAAGAGCTCAAGGCCTCAGATTGTAAAACAAT
CGGTCAATTTTTGGCCCAGAATCGCGATAGGCAGAGGAACAGAGAGGGAGACTACTCTAACCTGATGGCT
CGCAAACTGGTGTTCGAAGAAGCGCTCCAGATACTGGCATTTCAACGCAAACAGGGGCACGAGCTCTCAA
AGGACTTCGAGAAAACCTACCTCGATGTACTTATGGGTCAGAGAAGCGGCCGATCTCCCAAACTCGGCAA
CTGCAGTCTGATACCTTCTGAACTGAGAGCCCCTTCATCCGCCCCCAGCACAGAATGGTTCAAGTTTCTG
CAAAACCTGGGCAATTTGCAGATTTCCAATGCCTACAGAGAGGAATGGTCCATTGACGCTCCTAGAAGAG
CACAGATCATTGACGCATGTTCACAGAGGTCTACCAGCAGTTACTGGCAGATTCGGAGGGACTTCCAGAT
CCCGGACGAATACCGGTTTAACTTGGTGAACTATGAGAGGCGCGACCCCGATGTGGATCTGCAGGAGTAC
CTTCAGCAGCAGGAGAGAAAAACCCTCGCCAATTTCCGCAACTGGAAACAACTCGAGAAGATTATCGGCA
CTGGCCACCCTATCCAGACTCTTGACGAAGCAGCAAGACTTATTACCCTGATAAAGGATGATGAAAAGCT
GAGCGACCAACTGGCTGACCTGCTGCCCGAGGCTAGCGACAAAGCAATTACTCAGCTGTGTGAACTGGAC
TTCACAACCGCAGCAAAAATCTCCCTCGAAGCAATGTACAGAATCCTGCCTCATATGAACCAGGGAATGG
GATTCTTTGATGCATGTCAGCAGGAGTCTCTTCCGGAGATTGGGGTTCCACCAGCTGGCGACAGGGTGCC
CCCCTTCGACGAAATGTACAACCCCGTGGTAAATCGAGTGCTTAGCCAAAGCAGAAAGCTCATAAACGCC
GTGATTGACGAGTATGGAATGCCCGCCAAGATTAGAGTGGAGCTGGCTAGAGATCTGGGGAAGGGCCGCG
AACTTCGGGAACGAATAAAACTGGACCAGTTGGACAAGTCTAAGCAGAATGATCAGAGAGCCGAGGACTT
TCGGGCCGAATTCCAGCAGGCCCCCAGAGGGGACCAGTCACTGCGGTACCGGCTGTGGAAGGAACAGAAT
TGCACCTGTCCTTACTCTGGGCGGATGATCCCTGTGAATTCAGTGCTGAGCGAAGATACCCAGATCGATC
ATATACTGCCTATCTCCCAGAGTTTCGATAATAGCTTGTCCAACAAGGTATTGTGCTTTACAGAGGAAAA
CGCCCAGAAGTCAAACAGGACACCATTTGAGTACCTGGACGCCGCGGACTTCCAGCGACTTGAAGCCATC
TCCGGTAACTGGCCAGAAGCGAAACGGAATAAGTTGCTCCACAAGTCCTTTGGTAAGGTGGCTGAGGAGT
GGAAATCTAGAGCTCTCAACGACACTCGATATCTCACATCAGCCCTGGCAGATCATCTGCGGCACCACCT
GCCGGACTCAAAAATCCAGACCGTGAACGGACGGATTACAGGGTACCTGCGGAAACAATGGGGCCTGGAG
AAAGACCGAGACAAGCACACTCACCACGCCGTGGACGCCATCGTCGTCGCCTGCACCACACCCGCCATCG
TTCAGCAGGTGACCCTGTACCACCAGGACATCAGGAGATATAAAAAACTGGGCGAAAAGAGGCCTACACC
ATGGCCTGAAACATTTCGACAGGACGTTCTTGACGTTGAAGAAGAGATTTTCATAACTCGGCAGCCCAAG
AAAGTGTCTGGAGGGATCCAGACCAAAGACACTCTCAGGAAACACAGGTCCAAACCAGACAGGCAGCGCG
TCGCACTCACGAAAGTGAAGCTGGCGGACCTGGAGCGGCTCGTCGAGAAGGATGCTTCTAATAGAAACTT
GTACGAGCACCTGAAACAGTGCTTGGAGGAATCAGGGGACCAGCCCACCAAAGCGTTCAAGGCACCCTTC
TATATGCCCTCTGGCCCGGAGGCGAAACAGAGGCCAATCCTGTCAAAAGTGACGCTCCTGCGCGAGAAAC
CTGAGCCTCCTAAACAACTGACCGAGTTGAGCGGGGGGCGAAGGTACGATTCCATGGCACAAGGCCGACT
CGATATTTATCGGTATAAGCCCGGAGGCAAAAGGAAGGACGAGTACCGGGTCGTGCTTCAGAGAATGATC
GATCTTATGAGGGGGGAAGAGAATGTACACGTGTTTCAGAAAGGCGTGCCCTACGACCAAGGCCCAGAGA
TAGAACAGAATTATACATTCTTGTTCAGCCTGTATTTCGACGACCTTGTGGAGTTCCAGAGAAGCGCTGA
CAGCGAGGTCATTAGAGGGTATTACCGGACCTTTAACATCGCGAACGGACAGCTGAAGATCTCTACCTAC
CTGGAGGGTCGCCAAGACTTTGACTTTTTTGGGGCCAACCGGCTGGCACATTTTGCCAAAGTCCAGGTGA
ACCTCCTCGGGAAGGTGATTAAA
